Addgene plasmid #131458: pKLD-CAG-DYSF-CPL
Purpose: Encodes Dysferlin protein (Therapeutic gene) protein to cure LGMD2B along with luciferase enzyme for in vivo live imaging
Depositing lab: Michele Calos. Depositing organization: Stanford University. Publication: Plasmid-Mediated Gene Therapy in Mouse Models of Limb Girdle Muscular Dystrophy. Guha TK, Pichavant C, Calos MP. Mol Ther Methods Clin Dev. 2019 Oct 14;15:294-304. doi: 10.1016/j.omtm.2019.10.002. eCollection 2019 Dec 13. PubMed 31890729.
Backbone
  Vector backbone: pKLD
  Total vector size (bp): 15124
  Vector type: Mammalian Expression, Bacterial Expression
Growth in bacteria
  Bacterial resistance: Kanamycin, 50 μg/mL
  Growth temperature: 37°C
  Growth strain: DH5alpha
  Copy number: Low Copy
Gene/Insert
  Gene/Insert name: DYSF
  Species: H. sapiens (human)
  Insert size (bp): 6262
  Entrez Gene: DYSF (a.k.a. FER1L1, LGMD2B, LGMDR2, MMD1)
Terms and licenses: Academic/Nonprofit Terms; Industry Terms: Not Available to Industry
How to cite: pKLD-CAG-DYSF-CPL was a gift from Michele Calos (Addgene plasmid # 131458 ; http://n2t.net/addgene:131458 ; RRID:Addgene_131458)
