[The description below was written by a language model from this plasmid's Addgene catalogue record and pLannotate feature annotations shown in this document.]
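Description:
pKLD-CAG-DYSF-CPL is a roughly 15.1 kb non-viral mammalian expression plasmid built on the pKLD backbone, designed for plasmid-mediated gene therapy studies in mouse models of limb girdle muscular dystrophy type 2B. It is propagated in E. coli under kanamycin selection, provided by the Tn5-derived NeoR/KanR aminoglycoside phosphotransferase gene. The feature table annotates a ColE1/pUC-type origin, although the catalogue lists the plasmid as low copy. The annotated sequence is slightly longer than the stated vector size, and the record is labelled a partial NGS result.

The payload is a single large transcription unit driven by the CAG promoter, annotated as the CMV enhancer, a chicken β-actin promoter fragment and a chimeric β-actin/β-globin intron. It expresses the full-length human dysferlin (DYSF) coding sequence, a calcium-sensing protein involved in resealing the sarcolemma after mechanical injury. Downstream of DYSF and on the same strand lie a P2A peptide, mCherry, a puromycin N-acetyltransferase fragment, a second P2A and firefly luciferase (luc+), which presumably explains the "CPL" in the name. The 2A sequences should release separate polypeptides from one transcript, although no linking element is annotated between mCherry and PuroR. The unit ends with a rabbit β-globin polyadenylation signal, and HSV TK and bGH poly(A) signals lie further downstream. Luciferase allows live bioluminescence imaging of expression in treated muscle, while mCherry and puromycin resistance provide fluorescent and selectable readouts in cells.

Upstream of the promoter are a φC31 integrase attB site, which permits integrase-mediated insertion into pseudo-attP sites in mammalian genomes for sustained expression, and a single loxP site. Several short annotated fragments (HBB, groL2, OR51A4, tnpA) are likely incidental homology matches or carry-over from adjacent elements rather than functional genes.
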