Features (pLannotate 1.2.2; 22 found; start..end, strand, type, name):
      1..34      -  protein_bind   loxP: Cre-mediated recombination occurs in the 8-bp core sequence (GCATACAT). Cre recombinase
     62..131     +  protein_bind   attB: attB site for the φC31 integrase (Groth et al., 2000) phage φC31 integrase
    387..690     +  enhancer       CMV enhancer: human cytomegalovirus immediate early enhancer
    692..811     +  promoter       chicken β-actin promoter (fragment): contains a 21-bp deletion relative to the standard chicken β-actin promoter
    808..1410    +  intron         chimeric intron (fragment): chimera between introns from chicken β-actin and rabbit β-globin
   1493..7732    +  CDS            DYSF: DYSF_HUMAN - Also known as FER1L1. Experimental evidence at protein level: Swiss-Prot protein existence level 1. Key calcium ion sensor involved in the Ca(2+)-triggered synaptic vesicle-plasma membrane fusion. Plays a role in the sarcolemma repair mechanism of both skeletal muscle and cardiomyocytes that permits rapid resealing of membranes disrupted by mechanical stress (By similarity). From Homo sapiens (Human).
   7739..7795    +  CDS            P2A: 2A peptide from porcine teschovirus-1 polyprotein Eukaryotic ribosomes fail to insert a peptide bond between the Gly and Pro residues, yielding separate polypeptides.
   7796..8503    +  CDS            mCherry: mCherry is a basic (constitutively fluorescent) red fluorescent protein published in 2004, derived from Discosoma sp.. It is reported to be a very rapidly-maturing monomer with low acid sensitivity.
   8570..9166    +  CDS            PuroR (fragment): puromycin N-acetyltransferase; pac from Streptomyces; confers resistance to puromycin
   9182..9238    +  CDS            P2A: 2A peptide from porcine teschovirus-1 polyprotein Eukaryotic ribosomes fail to insert a peptide bond between the Gly and Pro residues, yielding separate polypeptides.
   9239..10891   +  CDS            luciferase: firefly luciferase; luc+; enhanced luc+ version of the luciferase gene
  10897..10962   +  CDS            HBB (fragment): HBB_PONPY - Experimental evidence at transcript level: Swiss-Prot protein existence level 2. Involved in oxygen transport from the lung to the various peripheral tissues. From Pongo pygmaeus (Bornean orangutan).
  11033..11088   +  polyA_signal   β-globin poly(A) signal: rabbit β-globin polyadenylation signal (Gil and Proudfoot, 1987)
  11475..11522   +  polyA_signal   HSV TK poly(A) signal: herpes simplex virus thymidine kinase polyadenylation signal (Cole and Stacy, 1985)
  11689..11754   -  CDS            groL2 (fragment): CH602_MYCS2 - Also known as groEL2 From Mycolicibacterium smegmatis (strain ATCC 700084 / mc(2)155) (Mycobacterium smegmatis).
  11761..11985   +  polyA_signal   bGH poly(A) signal: bovine growth hormone polyadenylation signal
  12535..12663   -  CDS            OR51A4 (fragment): O51A4_HUMAN - Experimental evidence at transcript level: Swiss-Prot protein existence level 2. Odorant receptor. From Homo sapiens (Human).
  13226..13360   +  CDS            tnpA (fragment): TN5P_ECOLX - Also known as tnp. Experimental evidence at protein level: Swiss-Prot protein existence level 1. Mediates transposition of transposon Tn5 by a 'cut and paste' mechanism. First, the monomeric transposase binds the 19 bp inverted DNA repeats flanking the transposon. Then, dimerization of the DNA- bound transposase creates a synaptic DNA complex. After nicking of the first DNA strand, excision of the transposon proceeds through a series of intermediates. The transposase then mediates the insertion of the transposon at a new site by strand transfer. The activity of the wild- type tran
  13392..14186   +  CDS            NeoR/KanR: aminoglycoside phosphotransferase from Tn5; aph(3')-II (or nptII); confers resistance to neomycin, kanamycin, and G418 (Geneticin®)
  14207..14257   -  misc_feature   bom (fragment): basis of mobility region from pBR322
  14284..14372   +  promoter       AmpR promoter (fragment): bla
  14511..15099   +  rep_origin     ori: high-copy-number ColE1/pMB1/pBR322/pUC origin of replication
>Addgene plasmid #131458 | pKLD-CAG-DYSF-CPL | addgene full sequence | sequence record 259221 | Addgene Partial NGS Result
ATAACTTCGTATAATGTATGCTATACGAAGTTATCTTAAGGTCGACGATGTAGGTCACGGTCTCGAAGCC
GCGGTGCGGGTGCCAGGGCGTGCCCTTGGGCTCCCCGGGCGCGTACTCCACCTCACCCATCTGGTCCATC
ATGATGAACGGGTCGAGGTGGCGGTAGTTGATCCCGGCGAACGCGCGGCGCACCGGGAAGCCCTCGCCCT
CGAAACCGCTGGGCGCGGTGGTCACGGTGAGCACGGGACGTGCGACGGCGTCGGCGGGTGCGGATACGCG
GGGCAGCGTCAGCGGGTTCTCGACGGTCACGGCGGGCATGTCGACCTCGAGATTAATAGTAATCAATTAC
GGGGTCATTAGTTCATAGCCCATATATGGAGTTCCGCGTTACATAACTTACGGTAAATGGCCCGCCTGGC
TGACCGCCCAACGACCCCCGCCCATTGACGTCAATAATGACGTATGTTCCCATAGTAACGCCAATAGGGA
CTTTCCATTGACGTCAATGGGTGGAGTATTTACGGTAAACTGCCCACTTGGCAGTACATCAAGTGTATCA
TATGCCAAGTACGCCCCCTATTGACGTCAATGACGGTAAATGGCCCGCCTGGCATTATGCCCAGTACATG
ACCTTATGGGACTTTCCTACTTGGCAGTACATCTACGTATTAGTCATCGCTATTACCATGGTCGAGGTGA
GCCCCACGTTCTGCTTCACTCTCCCCATCTCCCCCCCCTCCCCACCCCCAATTTTGTATTTATTTATTTT
TTAATTATTTTGTGCAGCGATGGGGGCGGGGGGGGGGGGGGKGKGTGCGTGGGGGGGKGAGCAGGGGGTG
GGCGCGTCGGTCGGGCTGCAACCCCCCCTGCACCCCCCTCCCCGAGTTGCTGAGCACGGCCCGGCTTCGG
GTGCGGGGCTCCGTACGGGGCGTGGCGCGGGGCTCGCCGTGCCGGGCGGGGGGTGGCGGCAGGTGGGGGT
GCCGGGCGGGGCGGGGCCGCCTCGGGCCGGGGAGGGCTCGGGGGAGGGGCGCGGCGGCCCCCGGAGCGCC
GGCGGCTGTCGAGGCGCGGCGAGCCGCAGCCATTGCCTTTTATGGTAATCGTGCGAGAGGGCGCAGGGAC
TTCCTTTGTCCCAAATCTGTGCGGAGCCGAAATCTGGGAGGCGCCGCCGCACCCCCTCTAGCGGGCGCGG
GGCGAAGCGGTGCGGCGCCGGCAGGAAGGAAATGGGCGGGGAGGGCCTTCGTGCGTCGCCGCGCCGCCGT
CCCCTTCTCCCTCTCCAGCCTCGGGGCTGTCCGCGGGGGGACGGCTGCCTTCGGGGGGGACGGGGCAGGG
CGGGGTTCGGCTTCTGGCGTGTGACCGGCGGCTCTAGAGCCTCTGCTAACCATGTTCATGCCTTCTTCTT
TTTCCTACAGCTCCTGGGCAACGTGCTGGTTATTGTGCTGTCTCATCATTTTGGCAAAGAATTCGGTACC
GTTTAAACGATCGGCCGCCACCATGCTGAGGGTCTTCATCCTCTATGCCGAGAACGTCCACACACCCGAC
ACCGACATCAGCGATGCCTACTGCTCCGCGGTGTTTGCAGGGGTGAAGAAGAGAACCAAAGTCATCAAGA
ACAGCGTGAACCCTGTATGGAATGAGGGATTTGAATGGGACCTCAAGGGCATCCCCCTGGACCAGGGCTC
TGAGCTTCATGTGGTGGTCAAAGACCATGAGACGATGGGGAGGAACAGGTTCCTGGGGGAAGCCAAGGTC
CCACTCCGAGAGGTCCTCGCCACCCCTAGTCTGTCCGCCAGCTTCAATGCCCCCCTGCTGGACACCAAGA
AGCAGCCCACAGGGGCCTCGCTGGTCCTGCAGGTGTCCTACACACCGCTGCCTGGAGCTGTGCCCCTGTT
CCCGCCCCCTACTCCTCTGGAGCCCTCCCCGACTCTGCCTGACCTGGATGTAGTGGCAGACACAGGAGGA
GAGGAAGACACAGAGGACCAGGGACTCACTGGAGATGAGGCGGAGCCATTCCTGGATCAAAGCGGAGGCC
CGGGGGCTCCCACCACCCCAAGGAAACTACCTTCACGTCCTCCGCCCCACTACCCCGGGATCAAAAGAAA
GCGAAGTGCGCCTACATCTAGAAAGCTGCTGTCAGACAAACCGCAGGATTTCCAGATCAGGGTCCAGGTG
ATCGAGGGGCGCCAGCTGCCGGGGGTGAACATCAAGCCTGTGGTCAAGGTTACCGCTGCAGGGCAGACCA
AGCGGACGCGGATCCACAAGGGAAACAGCCCACTCTTCAATGAGACTCTTTTCTTCAACTTGTTTGACTC
TCCTGGGGAGCTGTTTGATGAGCCCATCTTTATCACGGTGGTAGACTCTCGTTCTCTCAGGACAGATGCT
CTCCTCGGGGAGTTCCGGATGGACGTGGGCACCATTTACAGAGAGCCCCGGCACGCCTATCTCAGGAAGT
GGCTGCTGCTCTCAGACCCTGATGACTTCTCTGCTGGGGCCAGAGGCTACCTGAAAACAAGCCTTTGTGT
GCTGGGGCCTGGGGACGAAGCGCCTCTGGAGAGAAAAGACCCCTCTGAAGACAAGGAGGACATTGAAAGC
AACCTGCTCCGGCCCACAGGCGTAGCCCTGCGAGGAGCCCACTTCTGCCTGAAGGTCTTCCGGGCCGAGG
ACTTGCCGCAGATGGACGATGCCGTGATGGACAACGTGAAACAGATCTTTGGCTTCGAGAGTAACAAGAA
GAACTTGGTGGACCCCTTTGTGGAGGTCAGCTTTGCGGGGAAAATGCTGTGCAGCAAGATCTTGGAGAAG
ACGGCCAACCCTCAGTGGAACCAGAACATCACACTGCCTGCCATGTTTCCCTCCATGTGCGAAAAAATGA
GGATTCGTATCATAGACTGGGACCGCCTGACTCACAATGACATCGTGGCTACCACCTACCTGAGTATGTC
GAAAATCTCTGCCCCTGGAGGAGAAATAGAAGAGGAGCCTGCAGGTGCTGTCAAGCCTTCGAAAGCCTCA
GACTTGGATGACTACCTGGGCTTCCTCCCCACTTTTGGGCCCTGCTACATCAACCTCTATGGCAGTCCCA
GAGAGTTCACAGGCTTCCCAGACCCCTACACAGAGCTCAACACAGGCAAGGGGGAAGGTGTGGCTTATCG
TGGCCGGCTTCTGCTCTCCCTGGAGACCAAGCTGGTGGAGCACAGTGAACAGAAGGTGGAGGACCTTCCT
GCGGATGACATCCTCCGGGTGGAGAAGTACCTTAGGAGGCGCAAGTACTCCCTGTTTGCGGCCTTCTACT
CAGCCACCATGCTGCAGGATGTGGATGATGCCATCCAGTTTGAGGTCAGCATCGGGAACTACGGGAACAA
GTTCGACATGACCTGCCTGCCGCTGGCCTCCACCACTCAGTACAGCCGTGCAGTCTTTGACGGGTGCCAC
TACTACTACCTACCCTGGGGTAACGTGAAACCTGTGGTGGTGCTGTCATCCTACTGGGAGGACATCAGCC
ATAGAATCGAGACTCAGAACCAGCTGCTTGGGATTGCTGACCGGCTGGAAGCTGGCCTGGAGCAGGTCCA
CCTGGCCCTGAAGGCGCAGTGCTCCACGGAGGACGTGGACTCGCTGGTGGCTCAGCTGACGGATGAGCTC
ATCGCAGGCTGCAGCCAGCCTCTGGGTGACATCCATGAGACACCCTCTGCCACCCACCTGGACCAGTACC
TGTACCAGCTGCGCACCCATCACCTGAGCCAAATCACTGAGGCTGCCCTGGCCCTGAAGCTCGGCCACAG
TGAGCTCCCTGCAGCTCTGGAGCAGGCGGAGGACTGGCTCCTGCGTCTGCGTGCCCTGGCAGAGGAGCCC
CAGAACAGCCTGCCGGACATCGTCATCTGGATGCTGCAGGGAGACAAGCGTGTGGCATACCAGCGGGTGC
CCGCCCACCAAGTCCTCTTCTCCCGGCGGGGTGCCAACTACTGTGGCAAGAATTGTGGGAAGCTACAGAC
AATCTTTCTGAAATATCCGATGGAGAAGGTGCCTGGCGCCCGGATGCCAGTGCAGATACGGGTCAAGCTG
TGGTTTGGGCTCTCTGTGGATGAGAAGGAGTTCAACCAGTTTGCTGAGGGGAAGCTGTCTGTCTTTGCTG
AAACCTATGAGAACGAGACTAAGTTGGCCCTTGTTGGGAACTGGGGCACAACGGGCCTCACCTACCCCAA
GTTTTCTGACGTCACGGGCAAGATCAAGCTACCCAAGGACAGCTTCCGCCCCTCGGCCGGCTGGACCTGG
GCTGGAGATTGGTTCGTGTGTCCGGAGAAGACTCTGCTCCATGACATGGACGCCGGTCACCTGAGCTTCG
TGGAAGAGGTGTTTGAGAACCAGACCCGGCTTCCCGGAGGCCAGTGGATCTACATGAGTGACAACTACAC
CGATGTGAACGGGGAGAAGGTGCTTCCCAAGGATGACATTGAGTGCCCACTGGGCTGGAAGTGGGAAGAT
GAGGAATGGTCCACAGACCTCAACCGGGCTGTCGATGAGCAAGGCTGGGAGTATAGCATCACCATCCCCC
CGGAGCGGAAGCCGAAGCACTGGGTCCCTGCTGAGAAGATGTACTACACACACCGACGGCGGCGCTGGGT
GCGCCTGCGCAGGAGGGATCTCAGCCAAATGGAAGCACTGAAAAGGCACAGGCAGGCGGAGGCGGAGGGC
GAGGGCTGGGAGTACGCCTCTCTTTTTGGCTGGAAGTTCCACCTCGAGTACCGCAAGACAGATGCCTTCC
GCCGCCGCCGCTGGCGCCGTCGCATGGAGCCACTGGAGAAGACGGGGCCTGCAGCTGTGTTTGCCCTTGA
GGGGGCCCTGGGCGGCGTGATGGATGACAAGAGTGAAGATTCCATGTCCGTCTCCACCTTGAGCTTCGGT
GTGAACAGACCCACGATTTCCTGCATATTCGACTATGGGAACCGCTACCATCTACGCTGCTACATGTACC
AGGCCCGGGACCTGGCTGCGATGGACAAGGACTCTTTTTCTGATCCCTATGCCATCGTCTCCTTCCTGCA
CCAGAGCCAGAAGACGGTGGTGGTGAAGAACACCCTTAACCCCACCTGGGACCAGACGCTCATCTTCTAC
GAGATCGAGATCTTTGGCGAGCCGGCCACAGTTGCTGAGCAACCGCCCAGCATTGTGGTGGAGCTGTACG
ACCATGACACTTATGGTGCAGACGAGTTTATGGGTCGCTGCATCTGTCAACCGAGTCTGGAACGGATGCC
ACGGCTGGCCTGGTTCCCACTGACGAGGGGCAGCCAGCCGTCGGGGGAGCTGCTGGCCTCTTTTGAGCTC
ATCCAGAGAGAGAAGCCGGCCATCCACCATATTCCTGGTTTTGAGGTGCAGGAGACATCAAGGATCCTGG
ATGAGTCTGAGGACACAGACCTGCCCTACCCACCACCCCAGAGGGAGGCCAACATCTACATGGTTCCTCA
GAACATCAAGCCAGCGCTCCAGCGTACCGCCATCGAGATCCTGGCATGGGGCCTGCGGAACATGAAGAGT
TACCAGCTGGCCAACATCTCCTCCCCCAGCCTCGTGGTAGAGTGTGGGGGCCAGACGGTGCAGTCCTGTG
TCATCAGGAACCTCCGGAAGAACCCCAACTTTGACATCTGCACCCTCTTCATGGAAGTGATGCTGCCCAG
GGAGGAGCTCTACTGCCCCCCCATCACCGTCAAGGTCATCGATAACCGCCAGTTTGGCCGCCGGCCTGTG
GTGGGCCAGTGTACCATCCGCTCCCTGGAGAGCTTCCTGTGTGACCCCTACTCGGCGGAGAGTCCATCCC
CACAGGGTGGCCCAGACGATGTGAGCCTACTCAGTCCTGGGGAAGACGTGCTCATCGACATTGATGACAA
GGAGCCCCTCATCCCCATCCAGGAGGAAGAGTTCATCGATTGGTGGAGCAAATTCTTTGCCTCCATAGGG
GAGAGGGAAAAGTGCGGCTCCTACCTGGAGAAGGATTTTGACACCCTGAAGGTCTATGACACACAGCTGG
AGAATGTGGAGGCCTTTGAGGGCCTGTCTGACTTTTGTAACACCTTCAAGCTGTACCGGGGCAAGACGCA
GGAGGAGACAGAAGATCCATCTGTGATTGGTGAATTTAAGGGCCTCTTCAAAATTTATCCCCTCCCAGAA
GACCCAGCCATCCCCATGCCCCCAAGACAGTTCCACCAGCTGGCCGCCCAGGGACCCCAGGAGTGCTTGG
TCCGTATCTACATTGTCCGAGCATTTGGCCTGCAGCCCAAGGACCCCAATGGAAAGTGTGATCCTTACAT
CAAGATCTCCATAGGGAAGAAATCAGTGAGTGACCAGGATAACTACATCCCCTGCACGCTGGAGCCCGTA
TTTGGAAAGATGTTCGAGCTGACCTGCACTCTGCCTCTGGAGAAGGACCTAAAGATCACTCTCTATGACT
ATGACCTCCTCTCCAAGGACGAAAAGATCGGTGAGACGGTCGTCGACCTGGAGAACAGGCTGCTGTCCAA
GTTTGGGGCTCGCTGTGGACTCCCACAGACCTACTGTGTCTCTGGACCGAACCAGTGGCGGGACCAGCTC
CGCCCCTCCCAGCTCCTCCACCTCTTCTGCCAGCAGCATAGAGTCAAGGCACCTGTGTACCGGACAGACC
GTGTAATGTTTCAGGATAAAGAATATTCCATTGAAGAGATAGAGGCTGGCAGGATCCCAAACCCACACCT
GGGCCCAGTGGAGGAGCGTCTGGCTCTGCATGTGCTTCAGCAGCAGGGCCTGGTCCCGGAGCACGTGGAG
TCACGGCCCCTCTACAGCCCCCTGCAGCCAGACATCGAGCAGGGGAAGCTGCAGATGTGGGTCGACCTAT
TTCCGAAGGCCCTGGGGCGGCCTGGACCTCCCTTCAACATCACCCCACGGAGAGCCAGAAGGTTTTTCCT
GCGTTGTATTATCTGGAATACCAGAGATGTGATCCTGGATGACCTGAGCCTCACGGGGGAGAAGATGAGC
GACATTTATGTGAAAGGTTGGATGATTGGCTTTGAAGAACACAAGCAAAAGACAGACGTGCATTATCGTT
CCCTGGGAGGTGAAGGCAACTTCAACTGGAGGTTCATTTTCCCCTTCGACTACCTGCCAGCTGAGCAAGT
CTGTACCATTGCCAAGAAGGATGCCTTCTGGAGGCTGGACAAGACTGAGAGCAAAATCCCAGCACGAGTG
GTGTTCCAGATCTGGGACAATGACAAGTTCTCCTTTGATGATTTTCTGGGCTCCCTGCAGCTCGATCTCA
ACCGCATGCCCAAGCCAGCCAAGACAGCCAAGAAGTGCTCCTTGGACCAGCTGGATGATGCTTTCCACCC
AGAATGGTTTGTGTCCCTTTTTGAGCAGAAAACAGTGAAGGGCTGGTGGCCCTGTGTAGCAGAAGAGGGT
GAGAAGAAAATACTGGCGGGCAAGCTGGAAATGACCTTGGAGATTGTAGCAGAGAGTGAGCATGAGGAGC
GGCCTGCTGGCCAGGGCCGGGATGAGCCCAACATGAACCCTAAGCTTGAGGACCCAAGGCGCCCCGACAC
CTCCTTCCTGTGGTTTACCTCCCCATACAAGACCATGAAGTTCATCCTGTGGCGGCGTTTCCGGTGGGCC
ATCATCCTCTTCATCATCCTCTTCATCCTGCTGCTGTTCCTGGCCATCTTCATCTACGCCTTCCCGAACT
ATGCTGCCATGAAGCTGGTGAAGCCCTTCAGCACGCGTGCCACGAACTTCTCTCTGTTAAAGCAAGCAGG
AGACGTGGAAGAAAACCCCGGTCCTATGGTGAGCAAGGGCGAGGAGGATAACATGGCCATCATCAAGGAG
TTCATGCGCTTCAAGGTGCACATGGAGGGCTCCGTGAACGGCCACGAGTTCGAGATCGAGGGCGAGGGCG
AGGGCCGCCCCTACGAGGGCACCCAGACCGCCAAGCTGAAGGTGACCAAGGGTGGCCCCCTGCCCTTCGC
CTGGGACATCCTGTCCCCTCAGTTCATGTACGGCTCCAAGGCCTACGTGAAGCACCCCGCCGACATCCCC
GACTACTTGAAGCTGTCCTTCCCCGAGGGCTTCAAGTGGGAGCGCGTGATGAACTTCGAGGACGGCGGCG
TGGTGACCGTGACCCAGGACTCCTCCCTGCAGGACGGCGAGTTCATCTACAAGGTGAAGCTGCGCGGCAC
CAACTTCCCCTCCGACGGCCCCGTAATGCAGAAGAAGACCATGGGCTGGGAGGCCTCCTCCGAGCGGATG
TACCCCGAGGACGGCGCCCTGAAGGGCGAGATCAAGCAGAGGCTGAAGCTGAAGGACGGCGGCCACTACG
ACGCTGAGGTCAAGACCACCTACAAGGCCAAGAAGCCCGTGCAGCTGCCCGGCGCCTACAACGTCAACAT
CAAGTTGGACATCACCTCCCACAACGAGGACTACACCATCGTGGAACAGTACGAACGCGCCGAGGGCCGC
CACTCCACCGGCGGCATGGACGAGCTGTACAAGACCGGTGAGGGCAGAGGAAGTCTTCTAACATGCGGTG
ACGTGGAGGAGAATCCCGGCCCTTCCGGTATGACCGAGTACAAGCCCACGGTGCGCCTCGCCACCCGCGA
CGACGTCCCCAGGGCCGTACGCACCCTCGCCGCCGCGTTCGCCGACTACCCCGCCACGCGCCACACCGTC
GATCCGGACCGCCACATCGAGCGGGTCACCGAGCTGCAAGAACTCTTCCTCACGCGCGTCGGGCTCGACA
TCGGCAAGGTGTGGGTCGCGGACGACGGCGCCGCGGTGGCGGTCTGGACCACGCCGGAGAGCGTCGAAGC
GGGGGCGGTGTTCGCCGAGATCGGCCCGCGCATGGCCGAGTTGAGCGGTTCCCGGCTGGCCGCGCAGCAA
CAGATGGAAGGCCTCCTGGCGCCGCACCGGCCCAAGGAGCCCGCGTGGTTCCTGGCCACCGTCGGCGTCT
CGCCCGACCACCAGGGCAAGGGTCTGGGCAGCGCCGTCGTGCTCCCCGGAGTGGAGGCGGCCGAGCGCGC
CGGGGTGCCCGCCTTCCTGGAGACCTCCGCGCCCCGCAACCTCCCCTTCTACGAGCGGCTCGGCTTCACC
GTCACCGCCGACGTCGAGGTGCCCGAAGGACCGCGCACCTGGTGCATGACCCGCAAGCCCGGTGCCACCG
GTGGATCCGGTGCCACGAACTTCTCTCTGTTAAAGCAAGCAGGAGACGTGGAAGAAAACCCCGGTCCTAT
GGAAGACGCCAAAAACATAAAGAAAGGCCCGGCGCCATTCTATCCGCTGGAAGATGGAACCGCTGGAGAG
CAACTGCATAAGGCTATGAAGAGATACGCCCTGGTTCCTGGAACAATTGCTTTTACAGATGCACATATCG
AGGTGGACATCACTTACGCTGAGTACTTCGAAATGTCCGTTCGGTTGGCAGAAGCTATGAAACGATATGG
GCTGAATACAAATCACAGAATCGTCGTATGCAGTGAAAACTCTCTTCAATTCTTTATGCCGGTGTTGGGC
GCGTTATTTATCGGAGTTGCAGTTGCGCCCGCGAACGACATTTATAATGAACGTGAATTGCTCAACAGTA
TGGGCATTTCGCAGCCTACCGTGGTGTTCGTTTCCAAAAAGGGGTTGCAAAAAATTTTGAACGTGCAAAA
AAAGCTCCCAATCATCCAAAAAATTATTATCATGGATTCTAAAACGGATTACCAGGGATTTCAGTCGATG
TACACGTTCGTCACATCTCATCTACCTCCCGGTTTTAATGAATACGATTTTGTGCCAGAGTCCTTCGATA
GGGACAAGACAATTGCACTGATCATGAACTCCTCTGGATCTACTGGTCTGCCTAAAGGTGTCGCTCTGCC
TCATAGAACTGCCTGCGTGAGATTCTCGCATGCCAGAGATCCTATTTTTGGCAATCAAATCATTCCGGAT
ACTGCGATTTTAAGTGTTGTTCCATTCCATCACGGTTTTGGAATGTTTACTACACTCGGATATTTGATAT
GTGGATTTCGAGTCGTCTTAATGTATAGATTTGAAGAAGAGCTGTTTCTGAGGAGCCTTCAGGATTACAA
GATTCAAAGTGCGCTGCTGGTGCCAACCCTATTCTCCTTCTTCGCCAAAAGCACTCTGATTGACAAATAC
GATTTATCTAATTTACACGAAATTGCTTCTGGTGGCGCTCCCCTCTCTAAGGAAGTCGGGGAAGCGGTTG
CCAAGAGGTTCCATCTGCCAGGTATCAGGCAAGGATATGGGCTCACTGAGACTACATCAGCTATTCTGAT
TACACCCGAGGGGGATGATAAACCGGGCGCGGTCGGTAAAGTTGTTCCATTTTTTGAAGCGAAGGTTGTG
GATCTGGATACCGGGAAAACGCTGGGCGTTAATCAAAGAGGCGAACTGTGTGTGAGAGGTCCTATGATTA
TGTCCGGTTATGTAAACAATCCGGAAGCGACCAACGCCTTGATTGACAAGGATGGATGGCTACATTCTGG
AGACATAGCTTACTGGGACGAAGACGAACACTTCTTCATCGTTGACCGCCTGAAGTCTCTGATTAAGTAC
AAAGGCTATCAGGTGGCTCCCGCTGAATTGGAATCCATCTTGCTCCAACACCCCAACATCTTCGACGCAG
GTGTCGCAGGTCTTCCCGACGATGACGCCGGTGAACTTCCCGCCGCCGTTGTTGTTTTGGAGCACGGAAA
GACGATGACGGAAAAAGAGATCGTGGATTACGTCGCCAGTCAAGTAACAACCGCGAAAAAGTTGCGCGGA
GGAGTTGTGTTTGTGGACGAAGTACCGAAAGGTCTTACCGGAAAACTCGACGCAAGAAAAATCAGAGAGA
TCCTCATAAAGGCCAAGAAGGGCGGAAAGATCGCCGTGTAAGCGGCCGCGTGCAGGCTGCCTATCAGAAG
GTGGTGGCTGGTGTGGCCAATGCCCTGGCTCACAAATACCACTGAGATCTTTTTCCCTCTGCCAAAAATT
ATGGGGACATCATGAAGCCCCTTGAGCATCTGACTTCTGGCTAATAAAGGAAATTTATTTTCATTGCAAT
AGTGTGTTGGAATTTTTTGTGTCTCTCACTCGGAAGGACATATGGGAGGGCAAATCATTTAAAACATCAG
AATGAGTATTTGGTTTAGAGTTTGGCAACATATGCCCATATGCTGGCTGCCATGAACAAAGGTTGGCTAT
AAAGAGGTCATCAGTATATGAAACAGCCCCCTGCTGTCCATTCCTTATTCCATAGAAAAGCCTTGACTTG
AGGTTAGATTTTTTTTATATTTTGTTTTGTGTTATTTTTTTCTTTAACATCCCTAAAATTTTCCTTACAT
GTTTTACTAGCCAGATTTTTCCTCCTCTCCTGACTACTCCCAGTCATAGCTGTCCCTCTTCTCTCTAGAG
GATCCTAGGGGGAGGCTAACTGAAACACGGAAGGAGACAATACCGGAAGGAACCCGCGCTATGACGGCAA
TAAAAAGACAGAATAAAACGCACGGTGTTGGGTCGTTTGTTCATAAACGCGGGGTTCGGTCCCAGGGCTG
GCACTCTGTCGATACCCCACCGAGACCCCATTGGGGCCAATACGCCCGCGTTTCTTCCTTTTCCCCACCC
CACCCCCCAAGTTCGGGTGAAGGCCCAGGGCTCGCAGCCAACGTCGGGGCGGCAGGCCCTGCCATAGCCT
CGTCGGCCGGCTTGTCGACGACGGCGGTCTCCGTCGTCAGGATCATCCGGGCCACACGCCTAGCCCTCGA
CTGTGCCTTCTAGTTGCCAGCCATCTGTTGTTTGCCCCTCCCCCGTGCCTTCCTTGACCCTGGAAGGTGC
CACTCCCACTGTCCTTTCCTAATAAAATGAGGAAATTGCATCGCATTGTCTGAGTAGGTGTCATTCTATT
CTGGGGGGTGGGGTGGGGCAGGACAGCAAGGGGGAGGATTGGGAAGACAATAGCAGGCATGCTGGGGATG
CGGTGGGCTCTATGGGAATTCAAACTAGAGGGACAGCCCCCCCCCAAAGCCCCCAGGGATGTAATTACGT
CCCTCCCCCGCTAGGGGGCAGCAGCGAGCCGCCCGGGGCTCCGCTCCGGTCCGGCGCTCCCCCCGCATCC
CCGAGCCGGCAGCGTGCGGGGACAGCCCGGGCACGGGGAAGGTGGCACAGGATCGCTTTCCTCTGAACGC
TTCTCGCTGCTCTTTGAGCCTGCAGACACCTGGGGGGATACGGGGAAAAAGCTTTAGGCTGAAAGAGAGA
TTTAGAATGACAGAATCATAGAACGGCCTGGGTTGCAAAGGAGCACAGTGCTCATCCAGATCCAACCCCC
TGCTATGTGCAGGGTCATCAACCAGCAGCCCAGGCTGCCCAGAGCCACATCCAGCCTGGCCTTGAATGCC
TGCAGGGATGGGGCATCCACAGCCTCCTTGGGCAACCTGTTCAGTGCGTCACCACCCTCTGGGGGAAAAA
CTGCCTCCTCATATCCAACCCAAACCTCCCCTGTCTCAGTGTAAAGCCATTCCCCCTTGTCCTATCAAGG
GGGAGTTTGCTGTGACATTGTTGGTCTGGGGTGACACATGTTTGCCAATTCAGTGCATCACGGAGAGGCA
GATCTTGGGGATAAGGAAGTGCAGGACAGCATGGACGTGGGACATGCAGGTGTTGAGGGCTCTGGGACAC
TCTCCAAGTCACAGCGTTCAGAACAGCCTTAAAGATAAGAAGATAGGATAGAAGGACAAAGAGCAAGTTA
AAACCCAGCATGGAGAGGAGCACAAAAAGGCCACAGACACTGCTGGTCCCTGTGTCTGAGCCTGCATGTT
TGATGGTGTCTGGATGCAAGCAGAAGGGGTGGAAGAGCTTGCCTGGAGAGATACAGCTGGGTCAGTAGGA
CTGGGACAGGCAGCTGGAGAATTGCCATGTAGATGTTCATACAATCGTCAAATCATGAAGGCTGGAAAAG
CCCTCCAAGATCCCCAAGACCAACCCCAACCCACCCACCGTGCCCACTGGCCATGTCCCTCAGTGCCACA
TCCCCACAGTTCTTCATCACCTCCAGGGACGGTGACCCCCCCACCTCCGTGGGCAGCTGTGCCACTGCAG
CACCGCTCTTTGGAGAAGGTAAATCTTGCTAAATCCAGCCCGACCCTCCCCTGGCACAACGTAAGGCCAT
TATCTCTCATCCAACTCCAGGACGGAGTCAGTGAGGATGGGGCTCTAGTTTGCGCGCCTCTTCTACTGGG
CGGTTTTATGGACAGCAAGCGAACCGGAATTGCCAGCTGGGGCGCCCTCTGGTAAGGTTGGGAAGCCCTG
CAAAGTAAACTGGATGGCTTTCTTGCCGCCAAGGATCTGATGGCGCAGGGGATCAAGCTCTGATCAAGAG
ACAGGATGAGGATCGTTTCGCATGATTGAACAAGATGGATTGCACGCAGGTTCTCCGGCCGCTTGGGTGG
AGAGGCTATTCGGCTATGACTGGGCACAACAGACAATCGGCTGCTCTGATGCCGCCGTGTTCCGGCTGTC
AGCGCAGGGGCGCCCGGTTCTTTTTGTCAAGACCGACCTGTCCGGTGCCCTGAATGAACTGCAAGACGAG
GCAGCGCGGCTATCGTGGCTGGCCACGACGGGCGTTCCTTGCGCAGCTGTGCTCGACGTTGTCACTGAAG
CGGGAAGGGACTGGCTGCTATTGGGCGAAGTGCCGGGGCAGGATCTCCTGTCATCTCACCTTGCTCCTGC
CGAGAAAGTATCCATCATGGCTGATGCAATGCGGCGGCTGCATACGCTTGATCCGGCTACCTGCCCATTC
GACCACCAAGCGAAACATCGCATCGAGCGAGCACGTACTCGGATGGAAGCCGGTCTTGTCGATCAGGATG
ATCTGGACGAAGAGCATCAGGGGCTCGCGCCAGCCGAACTGTTCGCCAGGCTCAAGGCGAGCATGCCCGA
CGGCGAGGATCTCGTCGTGACCCATGGCGATGCCTGCTTGCCGAATATCATGGTGGAAAATGGCCGCTTT
TCTGGATTCATCGACTGTGGCCGGCTGGGGGTGGCGGACCGCTATCAGGACATAGCGTTGGCTACCCGTG
ATATTGCTGAAGAGCTTGGCGGCGAATGGGCTGACCGCTTCCTCGTGCTTTACGGTATCGCCGCTCCCGA
TTCGCAGCGCATCGCCTTCTATCGCCTTCTTGACGAGTTCTTCTGAATTATTAACGCTTACAATTTCCTG
ATGCGGTATTTTCTCCTTACGCATCTGTGCGGTATTTCACACCGCATCAGGTGGCACTTTTCGGGGAAAT
GTGCGCGGAACCCCTATTTGTTTATTTTTCTAAATACATTCAAATATGTATCCGCTCATGAGACAATAAC
CCTGATAAATGCTTCAATAATAGCACGTGCTAAAACTTCATTTTTAATTTAAAAGGATCTAGGTGAAGAT
CCTTTTTGATAATCTCATGACCAAAATCCCTTAACGTGAGTTTTCGTTCCACTGAGCGTCAGACCCCGTA
GAAAAGATCAAAGGATCTTCTTGAGATCCTTTTTTTCTGCGCGTAATCTGCTGCTTGCAAACAAAAAAAC
CACCGCTACCAGCGGTGGTTTGTTTGCCGGATCAAGAGCTACCAACTCTTTTTCCGAAGGTAACTGGCTT
CAGCAGAGCGCAGATACCAAATACTGTTCTTCTAGTGTAGCCGTAGTTAGGCCACCACTTCAAGAACTCT
GTAGCACCGCCTACATACCTCGCTCTGCTAATCCTGTTACCAGTGGCTGCTGCCAGTGGCGATAAGTCGT
GTCTTACCGGGTTGGACTCAAGACGATAGTTACCGGATAAGGCGCAGCGGTCGGGCTGAACGGGGGGTTC
GTGCACACAGCCCAGCTTGGAGCGAACGACCTACACCGAACTGAGATACCTACAGCGTGAGCTATGAGAA
AGCGCCACGCTTCCCGAAGGGAGAAAGGCGGACAGGTATCCGGTAAGCGGCAGGGTCGGAACAGGAGAGC
GCACGAGGGAGCTTCCAGGGGGAAACGCCTGGTATCTTTATAGTCCTGTCGGGTTTCGCCACCTCTGACT
TGAGCGTCGATTTTTGTGATGCTCGTCAGGGGGGCGGAGCCTATGGAAAAACGCCAGCAACGCGGCCTTT
TTACGGTTCCTGGCCTTTTGCTGGCCTTTTGCTCACATGTTC
